>Addgene plasmid #163013 | pAT15068-evoCBE | addgene full sequence | sequence record 322575 | Addgene NGS Result
CATTTCCCCGAAAAGTGCCACCTGACGTCCAGCAGAGATCCACTTTGGCGCCGGCTCGAGTGGCTCCGGT
GCCCGTCAGTGGGCAGAGCGCACATCGCCCACAGTCCCCGAGAAGTTGGGGGGAGGGGTCGGCAATTGAA
CCGGTGCCTAGAGAAGGTGGCGCGGGGTAAACTGGGAAAGTGATGTCGTGTACTGGCTCCGCCTTTTTCC
CGAGGGTGGGGGAGAACCGTATATAAGTGCAGTAGTCGCCGTGAACGTTCTTTTTCGCAACGGGTTTGCC
GCCAGAACACAGGTGTCGTGACGCGGGATCCGCCACCATGGACTATAAGGACCACGACGGAGACTACAAG
GATCATGATATTGATTACAAAGACGATGACGATAAGATGGCCCCAAAGAAGAAGCGGAAGGTCGGTATCC
ACGGAGTCCCAGCAGCCATGAGCTCAGAGACTGGCCCAGTGGCTGTGGACCCCACATTGAGACGGCGGAT
CGAGCCCCATGAGTTTGAGGTATTCTTCGATCCGAGAGAGCTCCGCAAGGAGACCTGCCTGCTTTACGAA
ATTAATTGGGGGGGCCGGCACTCCATTTGGCGACATACATCACAGAACACTAACAAGCACGTCGAAGTCA
ACTTCATCGAGAAGTTCACGACAGAAAGATATTTCTGTCCGAACACAAGGTGCAGCATTACCTGGTTTCT
CAGCTGGAGCCCATGCGGCGAATGTAGTAGGGCCATCACTGAATTCCTGTCAAGGTATCCCCACGTCACT
CTGTTTATTTACATCGCAAGGCTGTACCACCACGCTGACCCCCGCAATCGACAAGGCCTGCGGGATTTGA
TCTCTTCAGGTGTGACTATCCAAATTATGACTGAGCAGGAGTCAGGATACTGCTGGAGAAACTTTGTGAA
TTATAGCCCGAGTAATGAAGCCCACTGGCCTAGGTATCCCCATCTGTGGGTACGACTGTACGTTCTTGAA
CTGTACTGCATCATACTGGGCCTGCCTCCTTGTCTCAACATTCTGAGAAGGAAGCAGCCACAGCTGACAT
TCTTTACCATCGCTCTTCAGTCTTGTCATTACCAGCGACTGCCCCCACACATTCTCTGGGCCACCGGGTT
GAAAAGCGGCAGCGAGACTCCCGGGACCTCAGAGTCCGCCACACCCGAAAGTGACAAGAAGTACAGCATC
GGCCTGGCCATCGGCACCAACTCTGTGGGCTGGGCCGTGATCACCGACGAGTACAAGGTGCCCAGCAAGA
AATTCAAGGTGCTGGGCAACACCGACCGGCACAGCATCAAGAAGAACCTGATCGGAGCCCTGCTGTTCGA
CAGCGGCGAAACAGCCGAGGCCACCCGGCTGAAGAGAACCGCCAGAAGAAGATACACCAGACGGAAGAAC
CGGATCTGCTATCTGCAAGAGATCTTCAGCAACGAGATGGCCAAGGTGGACGACAGCTTCTTCCACAGAC
TGGAAGAGTCCTTCCTGGTGGAAGAGGATAAGAAGCACGAGCGGCACCCCATCTTCGGCAACATCGTGGA
CGAGGTGGCCTACCACGAGAAGTACCCCACCATCTACCACCTGAGAAAGAAACTGGTGGACAGCACCGAC
AAGGCCGACCTGCGGCTGATCTATCTGGCCCTGGCCCACATGATCAAGTTCCGGGGCCACTTCCTGATCG
AGGGCGACCTGAACCCCGACAACAGCGACGTGGACAAGCTGTTCATCCAGCTGGTGCAGACCTACAACCA
GCTGTTCGAGGAAAACCCCATCAACGCCAGCGGCGTGGACGCCAAGGCCATCCTGTCTGCCAGACTGAGC
AAGAGCAGACGGCTGGAAAATCTGATCGCCCAGCTGCCCGGCGAGAAGAAGAATGGCCTGTTCGGAAACC
TGATTGCCCTGAGCCTGGGCCTGACCCCCAACTTCAAGAGCAACTTCGACCTGGCCGAGGATGCCAAACT
GCAGCTGAGCAAGGACACCTACGACGACGACCTGGACAACCTGCTGGCCCAGATCGGCGACCAGTACGCC
GACCTGTTTCTGGCCGCCAAGAACCTGTCCGACGCCATCCTGCTGAGCGACATCCTGAGAGTGAACACCG
AGATCACCAAGGCCCCCCTGAGCGCCTCTATGATCAAGAGATACGACGAGCACCACCAGGACCTGACCCT
GCTGAAAGCTCTCGTGCGGCAGCAGCTGCCTGAGAAGTACAAAGAGATTTTCTTCGACCAGAGCAAGAAC
GGCTACGCCGGCTACATTGACGGCGGAGCCAGCCAGGAAGAGTTCTACAAGTTCATCAAGCCCATCCTGG
AAAAGATGGACGGCACCGAGGAACTGCTCGTGAAGCTGAACAGAGAGGACCTGCTGCGGAAGCAGCGGAC
CTTCGACAACGGCAGCATCCCCCACCAGATCCACCTGGGAGAGCTGCACGCCATTCTGCGGCGGCAGGAA
GATTTTTACCCATTCCTGAAGGACAACCGGGAAAAGATCGAGAAGATCCTGACCTTCCGCATCCCCTACT
ACGTGGGCCCTCTGGCCAGGGGAAACAGCAGATTCGCCTGGATGACCAGAAAGAGCGAGGAAACCATCAC
CCCCTGGAACTTCGAGGAAGTGGTGGACAAGGGCGCTTCCGCCCAGAGCTTCATCGAGCGGGTGACCAAC
TTCGATAAGAACCTGCCCAACGAGAAGGTGCTGCCCAAGCACAGCCTGCTGAACGAGTACTTCACCGTGT
ATAACGAGCTGACCGAAGTGAAATACGTGACCGAGGGAATGAGAAAGCCCGCCTTCCTGAGCGGCGAGCA
GAAAAAGGCCATCGTGGACCTGCTGTTCAAGACCAACCGGAAAGTGACCGTGAAGCAGCTGAAAGAGGAC
TACTTCAAGAAAATCGAGTGCTTCGACTCCGTGGAAATCTCCGGCGTGGAAGATCGGTTCAACGCCTCCC
TGGGCACATACCACGATCTGCTGAAAATTATCAAGGACAAGGACTTCCTGGACAATGAGGAAAACGAGGA
CATTCTGGAAGATATCGTGCTGACCCTGACACTGTTTGAGGACAGAGAGATGATCGAGGAACGGCTGAAA
ACCTATGCCCACCTGTTCGACGACAAAGTGATGAAGCAGCTGAAGCGGCGGAGATACACCGGCTGGGGCC
AGCTGAGCCGGAAGCTGATCAACGGCATCCGGGACAAGCAGTCCGGCAAGACAATCCTGGATTTCCTGAA
GTCCGACGGCTTCGCCAACAGAAACTTCATGCAGCTGATCCACGACGACAGCCTGACCTTTAAAGAGGAC
ATCCAGAAAGCCCAGGTGTCCGGCCAGGGCGATAGCCTGCACGAGCACATTGCCAATCTGGCCGGCAGCC
CCGCCATTAAGAAGGGCATCCTGCAGACAGTGAAGGTGGTGGACGAGCTCGTGAAAGTGATGGGCCGGCA
CAAGCCCGAGAACATCGTGATCGAAATGGCCAGAGAGAACCAGACCACCCAGAAGGGACAGAAGAACAGC
CGCGAGAGAATGAAGCGGATCGAAGAGGGCATCAAAGAGCTGGGCAGCCAGATCCTGAAAGAACACCCCG
TGGAAAACACCCAGCTGCAGAACGAGAAGCTGTACCTGTACTACCTGCAGAATGGGCGGGATATGTACGT
GGACCAGGAACTGGACATCAACCGGCTGTCCGACTACGATGTGGACCATATCGTGCCTCAGAGCTTTCTG
AAGGACGACTCCATCGACAACAAGGTGCTGACCAGAAGCGACAAGAACCGGGGCAAGAGCGACAACGTGC
CCTCCGAAGAGGTCGTGAAGAAGATGAAGAACTACTGGCGGCAGCTGCTGAACGCCAAGCTGATTACCCA
GAGAAAGTTCGACAATCTGACCAAGGCCGAGAGAGGCGGCCTGAGCGAACTGGATAAGGCCGGCTTCATC
AAGAGACAGCTGGTGGAAACCCGGCAGATCACAAAGCACGTGGCACAGATCCTGGACTCCCGGATGAACA
CTAAGTACGACGAGAATGACAAGCTGATCCGGGAAGTGAAAGTGATCACCCTGAAGTCCAAGCTGGTGTC
CGATTTCCGGAAGGATTTCCAGTTTTACAAAGTGCGCGAGATCAACAACTACCACCACGCCCACGACGCG
TACCTGAACGCCGTCGTGGGAACCGCCCTGATCAAAAAGTACCCTAAGCTGGAAAGCGAGTTCGTGTACG
GCGACTACAAGGTGTACGACGTACGGAAGATGATCGCCAAGAGCGAGCAGGAAATCGGCAAGGCTACCGC
CAAGTACTTCTTCTACAGCAACATCATGAACTTTTTCAAGACCGAGATTACCCTGGCCAACGGCGAGATC
CGGAAGCGGCCTCTGATCGAGACAAACGGCGAAACCGGGGAGATCGTGTGGGATAAGGGCCGGGATTTTG
CCACCGTGCGGAAAGTGCTGAGCATGCCCCAAGTGAATATCGTGAAAAAGACCGAGGTGCAGACAGGCGG
CTTCAGCAAAGAGTCTATCCTGCCCAAGAGGAACAGCGATAAGCTGATCGCCAGAAAGAAGGACTGGGAC
CCTAAGAAGTACGGCGGCTTCGACAGCCCCACCGTGGCCTATTCTGTGCTGGTGGTGGCCAAAGTGGAAA
AGGGCAAGTCCAAGAAACTGAAGAGTGTGAAAGAGCTGCTGGGGATCACCATCATGGAAAGAAGCAGCTT
CGAGAAGAATCCCATCGACTTTCTGGAAGCCAAGGGCTACAAAGAAGTGAAAAAGGACCTGATCATCAAG
CTGCCTAAGTACTCCCTGTTCGAGCTGGAAAACGGCCGGAAGAGAATGCTGGCCTCTGCCGGCGAACTGC
AGAAGGGAAACGAACTGGCCCTGCCCTCCAAATATGTGAACTTCCTGTACCTGGCCAGCCACTATGAGAA
GCTGAAGGGCTCCCCCGAGGATAATGAGCAGAAACAGCTGTTTGTGGAACAGCACAAGCACTACCTGGAC
GAGATCATCGAGCAGATCAGCGAGTTCTCCAAGAGAGTGATCCTGGCCGACGCTAATCTGGACAAAGTGC
TGTCCGCCTACAACAAGCACCGGGATAAGCCCATCAGAGAGCAGGCCGAGAATATCATCCACCTGTTTAC
CCTGACCAATCTGGGAGCCCCTGCCGCCTTCAAGTACTTTGACACCACCATCGACCGGAAGAGGTACACC
AGCACCAAAGAGGTGCTGGACGCCACCCTGATCCACCAGAGCATCACCGGCCTGTACGAGACACGGATCG
ACCTGTCTCAGCTGGGAGGCGATTCAGGCGGATCTACTAATCTGTCAGATATTATTGAAAAGGAGACCGG
TAAGCAACTGGTTATCCAGGAATCCATCCTCATGCTCCCAGAGGAGGTGGAAGAAGTCATTGGGAACAAG
CCGGAAAGCGATATACTCGTGCACACCGCCTACGACGAGAGCACCGACGAGAATGTCATGCTTCTGACTA
GCGACGCCCCTGAATACAAGCCTTGGGCTCTGGTCATACAGGATAGCAACGGTGAGAACAAGATTAAGAT
GCTCTCTGGTGGTTCTCCCAAGAAGAAGAGGAAAGTCTGACATGTCCTAGAGCTCGCTGATCAGCCTCGA
CTGTGCCTTCTAGTTGCCAGCCATCTGTTGTTTGCCCCTCCCCCGTGCCTTCCTTGACCCTGGAAGGTGC
CACTCCCACTGTCCTTTCCTAATAAAATGAGGAAATTGCATCGCATTGTCTGAGTAGGTGTCATTCTATT
CTGGGGGGTGGGGTGGGGCAGGACAGCAAGGGGGAGGATTGGGAAGAGAATAGCAGGCATGCTGGGGAGC
GGCCGCTGAGCAAAAGGCCAGCAAAAGGCCAGGAACCGTAAAAAGGCCGCGTTGCTGGCGTTTTTCCATA
GGCTCCGCCCCCCTGACGAGCATCACAAAAATCGACGCTCAAGTCAGAGGTGGCGAAACCCGACAGGACT
ATAAAGATACCAGGCGTTTCCCCCTGGAAGCTCCCTCGTGCGCTCTCCTGTTCCGACCCTGCCGCTTACC
GGATACCTGTCCGCCTTTCTCCCTTCGGGAAGCGTGGCGCTTTCTCATAGCTCACGCTGTAGGTATCTCA
GTTCGGTGTAGGTCGTTCGCTCCAAGCTGGGCTGTGTGCACGAACCCCCCGTTCAGCCCGACCGCTGCGC
CTTATCCGGTAACTATCGTCTTGAGTCCAACCCGGTAAGACACGACTTATCGCCACTGGCAGCAGCCACT
GGTAACAGGATTAGCAGAGCGAGGTATGTAGGCGGTGCTACAGAGTTCTTGAAGTGGTGGCCTAACTACG
GCTACACTAGAAGAACAGTATTTGGTATCTGCGCTCTGCTGAAGCCAGTTACCTTCGGAAAAAGAGTTGG
TAGCTCTTGATCCGGCAAACAAACCACCGCTGGTAGCGGTGGTTTTTTTGTTTGCAAGCAGCAGATTACG
CGCAGAAAAAAAGGATCTCAAGAAGATCCTTTGATCTTTTCTACGGGGTCTGACGCTCAGTGGAACGAAA
ACTCACGTTAAGGGATTTTGGTCATGAGATTATCAAAAAGGATCTTCACCTAGATCCTTTTAAATTAAAA
ATGAAGTTTTAAATCAATCTAAAGTATATATGAGTAAACTTGGTCTGACAGTTACCAATGCTTAATCAGT
GAGGCACCTATCTCAGCGATCTGTCTATTTCGTTCATCCATAGTTGCCTGACTCCCCGTCGTGTAGATAA
CTACGATACGGGAGGGCTTACCATCTGGCCCCAGTGCTGCAATGATACCGCGAGACCCACGCTCACCGGC
TCCAGATTTATCAGCAATAAACCAGCCAGCCGGAAGGGCCGAGCGCAGAAGTGGTCCTGCAACTTTATCC
GCCTCCATCCAGTCTATTAATTGTTGCCGGGAAGCTAGAGTAAGTAGTTCGCCAGTTAATAGTTTGCGCA
ACGTTGTTGCCATTGCTACAGGCATCGTGGTGTCACGCTCGTCGTTTGGTATGGCTTCATTCAGCTCCGG
TTCCCAACGATCAAGGCGAGTTACATGATCCCCCATGTTGTGCAAAAAAGCGGTTAGCTCCTTCGGTCCT
CCGATCGTTGTCAGAAGTAAGTTGGCCGCAGTGTTATCACTCATGGTTATGGCAGCACTGCATAATTCTC
TTACTGTCATGCCATCCGTAAGATGCTTTTCTGTGACTGGTGAGTACTCAACCAAGTCATTCTGAGAATA
GTGTATGCGGCGACCGAGTTGCTCTTGCCCGGCGTCAATACGGGATAATACCGCGCCACATAGCAGAACT
TTAAAAGTGCTCATCATTGGAAAACGTTCTTCGGGGCGAAAACTCTCAAGGATCTTACCGCTGTTGAGAT
CCAGTTCGATGTAACCCACTCGTGCACCCAACTGATCTTCAGCATCTTTTACTTTCACCAGCGTTTCTGG
GTGAGCAAAAACAGGAAGGCAAAATGCCGCAAAAAAGGGAATAAGGGCGACACGGAAATGTTGAATACTC
ATACTCTTCCTTTTTCAATATTATTGAAGCATTTATCAGGGTTATTGTCTCATGAGCGGATACATATTTG
AATGTATTTAGAAAAATAAACAAATAGGGGTTCCGCGCA
Features (pLannotate 1.2.2; 9 found; start..end, strand, type, name):
     81..292     +  promoter       EF-1α core promoter: core promoter for human elongation factor EF-1α
    438..1124    +  CDS            Apobec1: ABEC1_RAT - Experimental evidence at protein level: Swiss-Prot protein existence level 1. Catalytic component of the apolipoprotein B mRNA editing enzyme complex which is responsible for the postranscriptional editing of a CAA codon for Gln to a UAA codon for stop in the APOB mRNA. May also play a role in the epigenetic regulation of gene expression by participating in DNA demethylation. From Rattus norvegicus (Rat).
   1125..1172    +  CDS            ABE(7.10) (fragment): adenine base editor comprising wild-type E. coli TadA fused to the evolved TadA*(7.10) mutant (Gaudelli et al., 2017)
   1173..5272    +  CDS            evoCas9 (fragment): Streptococcus pyogenes Cas9 variant with improved specificity (Casini et al., 2018) generates RNA-guided double strand breaks in DNA
   5286..5534    +  CDS            UGI: UNGI_BPPB2 - Experimental evidence at protein level: Swiss-Prot protein existence level 1. This protein binds specifically and reversibly to the host uracil-DNA glycosylase, preventing removal of uracil residues from PBS2 DNA by the host uracil-excision repair system. From Bacillus phage PBS2 (Bacteriophage PBS2).
   5601..5712    +  polyA_signal   bGH poly(A) signal: bovine growth hormone polyadenylation signal
   5873..6461    -  rep_origin     ori: high-copy-number ColE1/pMB1/pBR322/pUC origin of replication
   6632..7492    -  CDS            AmpR: β-lactamase; bla; confers resistance to ampicillin, carbenicillin, and related antibiotics
   7493..7597    -  promoter       AmpR promoter: bla
