[The description below was written by a language model from this plasmid's Addgene catalogue record and pLannotate feature annotations shown in this document.]
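Description:
pAT15068-evoCBE is a pUC19-based mammalian expression plasmid of about 7.6 kb that encodes a cytosine base editor built on the high-fidelity evoCas9 variant of Streptococcus pyogenes Cas9. It is maintained in E. coli at high copy through the ColE1/pUC-type origin and selected with ampicillin via the β-lactamase gene and its native promoter. These are the only bacterial maintenance elements annotated, and no mammalian selection marker or reporter appears in the feature table.

The payload is a single synthetic fusion open reading frame driven by the EF-1α core promoter and terminated by the bovine growth hormone polyadenylation signal. From the N terminus, the annotated parts are rat APOBEC1 cytidine deaminase, a short segment that the annotation software matches to a fragment of ABE(7.10) and which, given its size and position, most likely represents the shared linker rather than any adenine deaminase domain, then the evoCas9 coding region, and finally the uracil glycosylase inhibitor (UGI) from phage PBS2. The catalogue entry also lists an N-terminal 3xFLAG tag and SV40 nuclear localisation signals at both ends of the fusion, although these were not picked up as separate features. In this architecture, Cas9 directs the deaminase to a guide-specified site, where cytosines are converted to uracil, while UGI blocks uracil excision so that the edit resolves as C-to-T. The record does not state the nickase status of the Cas9 portion.

No guide RNA cassette is annotated, so the guide presumably has to be supplied from a separate construct. The plasmid comes from work examining whether increased-fidelity Cas9 variants reduce the mismatch tolerance of adenine and cytosine base editors.
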