Addgene plasmid #163013: pAT15068-evoCBE
Purpose: plasmid expressing evoCBE
Depositing lab: Ervin Welker. Publication: BEAR reveals that increased fidelity variants can successfully reduce the mismatch tolerance of adenine but not cytosine base editors. Talas A, Simon DA, Kulcsar PI, Varga E, Krausz SL, Welker E. Nat Commun. 2021 Nov 3;12(1):6353. doi: 10.1038/s41467-021-26461-y. PubMed 34732717.
Backbone
  Vector backbone: pUC19
  Vector type: Mammalian Expression, CRISPR
Growth in bacteria
  Bacterial resistance: Ampicillin, 100 μg/mL
  Growth temperature: 37°C
  Growth strain: NEB Stable
  Copy number: High Copy
Gene/Insert
  Gene/Insert name: evoCBE
  Species: Synthetic
  Tag / fusion protein: 3xFLAG (N terminal on insert); SV40 NLS (N terminal on insert); SV40 NLS (C terminal on insert)
Terms and licenses: Academic/Nonprofit Terms; Industry Terms: Not Available to Industry
How to cite: pAT15068-evoCBE was a gift from Ervin Welker (Addgene plasmid # 163013 ; http://n2t.net/addgene:163013 ; RRID:Addgene_163013)
